>Addgene plasmid #56624 | mVenus-VASP-5 | depositor partial sequence | sequence record 87512 | insert sequence
GTCAGATCCGCTAGCGCTACCGGTCGCCACCATGGTGAGCAAGGGCGAGGAGCTGTTCACCGGGGTGGTG
CCCATCCTGGTCGAGCTGGACGGCGACGTAAACGGCCACAAGTTCAGCGTGTCCGGCGAGGGCGAGGGCG
ATGCCACCTACGGCAAGCTGACCCTGAAGCTGATCTGCACCACCGGCAAGCTGCCCGTGCCCTGGCCCAC
CCTCGTGACCACCCTGGGCTACGGCCTGCAGTGCTTCGCCCGCTACCCCGACCACATGAAGCAGCACGAC
TTCTTCAAGTCCGCCATGCCCGAAGGCTACGTCCAGGAGCGCACCATCTTCTTCAAGGACGACGGCAACT
ACAAGACCCGCGCCGAGGTGAAGTTCGAGGGCGACACCCTGGTGAACCGCATCGAGCTGAAGGGCATCGA
CTTCAAGGAGGACGGCAACATCCTGGGGCACAAGCTGGAGTACAACTACAACAGCCACAACGTCTATATC
ACCGCCGACAAGCAGAAGAACGGCATCAAGGCCAACTTCAAGATCCGCCACAACATCGAGGACGGCGGCG
TGCAGCTCGCCGACCACTACCAGCAGAACACCCCCATCGGCGACGGCCCCGTGCTGCTGCCCGACAACCA
CTACCTGAGCTACCAGTCCAAGCTGAGCAAAGACCCCAACGAGAAGCGCGATCACATGGTCCTGCTGGAG
TTCGTGACCGCCGCCGGGATCACTCTCGGCATGGACGAGCTGTACAAGTCCGGACTCAGATCTATGAGCG
AGACGGTCATCTGTTCCAGCCGGGCTACTGTGATGCTTTATGATGACAGCAACAAGCGATGGCTCCCTGC
TGGCACTGGTCCCCAGGCCTTCAGCCGCGTCCAGATATACCACAACCCCACTGCTAACTCCTTCCGAGTT
GTTGGCCGCAAGATGCAGCCGGATCAGCAGGTGGTTATCAACTGTGCCATCATTCGGGGTGTCAAGTACA
ATCAGGCCACTCCCATCTTCCATCAGTGGCGAGATGCCCGCCAGGTCTGGGGCCTCAACTTCGGCAGCAA
GGAGGACGCCATACAGTTTGCAACAGGCATGGCCAACGCCCTAGAGGCCTTGGAAGGAGGTGGGCCTCCC
CCAGCCCCAGCACCCCCTGCCTGGTCTGCCCAGAATGGTCCCTCCCCAGAGGAGCTGGAACAACAGAAAA
GGCAGCCGGAGCATATGGAGCGCCGGGTCTCCAATGCAGGAGGCCCACCTGCTCCCCCAGCTGGGGGCCC
TCCTCCACCTCCAGGACCTCCCCCTCCTCCAGGTCCCCCCCCACCCCCAGGTCTGCCCTCCTCAGGGGTA
TCTGGGGCAGGTCATGGAGCAGGGGCAGCCCCACCCCCTGCACCCCCACTCCCTACAACACAGGGCCCCA
ATAGTGGGGGTTCCGGGGCCCCAGGCCTGGCTGCTGCCATTGCTGGAGCCAAACTCAGGAAAGTGAGCAA
GCAGGAGGAGGCCTCTGGGGGGCCCCTGGCCCCCAAAGCTGAGAACAGTCGAAGCACTGGTGGGGGGCTT
ATGGAAGAGATGAACGCCATGCTGGCCCGGAGAAGAAAAGCCACACAGGTTGGGGAGAAGCCCCCCAAAG
ACGAGTCAGCCAGTGAGGAGTCAGAGGCCCGACTCCCTGCCCAGAGTGAACCTGTGAGAAGACCCTGGGA
GAAGAACAGCACAACCTTGCCAAGGATGAAGTCGTCCTCTTCTGTGACTACCTCCGAGGCCCACCCCTCG
ACGCCCTGCTCCAGTGATGACTCCGACTTGGAGAGGGTGAAGCAGGAGCTTCTGGAAGAGGTGCGGAAGG
AGCTACAGAAAATGAAAGAGGAAATCATCGAAGTCTTTGTCCAGGAGCTGAGGAAGCGGGGTTCTCCTTG
AGCGGCCGCGACTCTAGATCATAATCA
