>Addgene plasmid #56624 | mVenus-VASP-5 | addgene partial sequence | sequence record 158020 | EGFP-C 5'-CATGGTCCTGCTGGAGTTCGTG-3'
GACGAGCTGTACAAGTCCGGACTCAGATCTATGAGCGAGACGGTCATCTGTTCCAGCCGGGCTACTGTGA
TGCTTTATGATGACAGCAACAAGCGATGGCTCCCTGCTGGCACTGGTCCCCAGGCCTTCAGCCGCGTCCA
GATATACCACAACCCCACTGCTAACTCCTTCCGAGTTGTTGGCCGCAAGATGCAGCCGGATCAGCAGGTG
GTTATCAACTGTGCCATCATTCGGGGTGTCAAGTACAATCAGGCCACTCCCATCTTCCATCAGTGGCGAG
ATGCCCGCCAGGTCTGGGGCCTCAACTTCGGCAGCAAGGAGGACGCCATACAGTTTGCAACAGGCATGGC
CAACGCCCTAGAGGCCTTGGAAGGAGGTGGGCCTCCCCCAGCCCCAGCACCCCCTGCCTGGTCTGCCCAG
AATGGTCCCTCCCCAGAGGAGCTGGAACAACAGAAAAGGCAGCCGGAGCATATGGAGCGCCGGGTCTCCA
ATGCAGGAGGCCCACCTGCTCCCCCAGCTGGGGGCCCTCCTCCACCTCCAGGACCTCCCCCTCCTCCAGG
TCCCCCCCCACCCCCAGGTCTGCCCTCCTCAGGGGTATCTGGGGCAGGTCATGGAGCAGGGGCAGCCCCA
CCCCCTGCACCCCCACTCCCTACAACACAGGGCCCCAATAGTGGGGGTTCCGGGGCCCCAGGCCTGGCTG
CTGCCATTGCTGGAGCCAAACTCAGGAAAGTGAGCAAGCAGGAGGAGGC
