[The description below was written by a language model from this plasmid's Addgene catalogue record.]
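Description:
mVenus-VASP-5 is a mammalian expression plasmid that produces mouse VASP (vasodilator-stimulated phosphoprotein) fused to the monomeric yellow fluorescent protein mVenus. It is built on an mVenus fluorescent-protein backbone of about 4.75 kb without the insert. In bacteria it is maintained at high copy under kanamycin selection. A neomycin resistance marker allows G418 selection of transfected mammalian cells, so stable lines can be derived in addition to transient expression. The origin of replication is not named in the record, and no feature table is available to confirm the detailed layout of the backbone.

The fusion is driven by the CMV promoter, a strong constitutive promoter in most mammalian cell types. The listed reverse sequencing primer implies that an SV40 polyadenylation signal lies downstream of the coding region. The VASP insert corresponds to the mouse reference transcript and carries an A209T substitution; the record does not comment on any functional consequence of this change. The orientation of the tag relative to VASP and the nature of the linker are not explicitly stated. The name hints that mVenus precedes VASP and that the "5" refers to a linker length, but this is only an inference.

VASP is an Ena/VASP family regulator of actin filament elongation that concentrates at focal adhesions and on actin structures, and the record gives the intended localization as actin/focal adhesions. The construct therefore serves as a live-cell or fixed-cell fluorescence marker for these structures, imaged with excitation near 515 nm and emission near 528 nm.
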