Addgene plasmid #56624: mVenus-VASP-5
Purpose: Localization: Actin/Focal Adhesions, Excitation: 515, Emission: 528
Depositing lab: Michael Davidson. Depositing organization: Florida State University, Tallahassee.
Backbone
  Vector backbone: mVenus
  Backbone size w/o insert (bp): 4750
  Vector type: Mammalian Expression
  Selectable markers: Neomycin (select with G418)
Growth in bacteria
  Bacterial resistance: Kanamycin, 50 μg/mL
  Growth temperature: 37°C
  Growth strain: DH5alpha
  Copy number: High Copy
Gene/Insert
  Gene/Insert name: VASP (alt name: NM_009499)
  Species: M. musculus (mouse)
  Mutation: A209T in VASP
  Promoter: CMV
  Tag / fusion protein: mVenus
  Cloning method: Unknown
  Sequencing primers: 5′ CMV-F; 3′ SV40pA-R
Terms and licenses: Academic/Nonprofit Terms; Industry Terms
Depositor comments: . Excitation = 515; Emission = 528
How to cite: mVenus-VASP-5 was a gift from Michael Davidson (Addgene plasmid # 56624 ; http://n2t.net/addgene:56624 ; RRID:Addgene_56624)
